>Addgene plasmid #40613 | pRMH122-LexA-CRY2PHR | depositor full sequence | sequence record 52733 | pRMH122-LexA-CRY2PHR sequence 9224 bps
GACGAAAGGGCCTCGTGATACGCCTATTTTTATAGGTTAATGTCATGATAATAATGGTTTCTTAGGACGG
ATCGCTTGCCTGTAACTTACACGCGCCTCGTATCTTTTAATGATGGAATAATTTGGGAATTTACTCTGTG
TTTATTTATTTTTATGTTTTGTATTTGGATTTTAGAAAGTAAATAAAGAAGGTAGAAGAGTTACGGAATG
AAGAAAAAAAAATAAACAAAGGTTTAAAAAATTTCAACAAAAAGCGTACTTTACATATATATTTATTAGA
CAAGAAAAGCAGATTAAATAGATATACATTCGATTAACGATAAGTAAAATGTAAAATCACAGGATTTTCG
TGTGTGGTCTTCTACACAGACAAGATGAAACAATTCGGCATTAATACCTGAGAGCAGGAAGAGCAAGATA
AAAGGTAGTATTTGTTGGCGATCCCCCTAGAGTCTTTTACATCTTCGGAAAACAAAAACTATTTTTTCTT
TAATTTCTTTTTTTACTTTCTATTTTTAATTTATATATTTATATTAAAAAATTTAAATTATAATTATTTT
TATAGCACGTGATGAAAAGGACCCAGGTGGCACTTTTCGGGGAAATGTGCGCGGAACCCCTATTTGTTTA
TTTTTCTAAATACATTCAAATATGTATCCGCTCATGAGACAATAACCCTGATAAATGCTTCAATAATCTG
CAGCTCTGGCCCGTGTCTCAAAATCTCTGATGTTACATTGCACAAGATAAAAATATATCATCATGAACAA
TAAAACTGTCTGCTTACATAAACAGTAATACAAGGGGTGTTATGAGCCATATTCAACGGGAAACGTCTTG
CTGGAGGCCGCGATTAAATTCCAACATGGATGCTGATTTATATGGGTATAAATGGGCTCGCGATAATGTC
GGGCAATCAGGTGCGACAATCTTTCGATTGTATGGGAAGCCCGATGCGCCAGAGTTGTTTCTGAAACATG
GCAAAGGTAGCGTTGCCAATGATGTTACAGATGAGATGGTCAGACTAAACTGGCTGACGGAATTTATGCC
TCTTCCGACCATCAAGCATTTTATCCGTACTCCTGATGATGCATGGTTACTCACCACTGCGATCCGCGGG
AAAACAGCATTCCAGGTATTAGAAGAATATCCTGATTCAGGTGAAAATATTGTTGATGCGCTGGCAGTGT
TCCTGCGCCGGTTGCATTCGATTCCTGTTTGTAATTGTCCTTTTAACAGCGATCGCGTATTTCGTCTCGC
TCAGGCGCAATCACGAATGAATAACGGTTTGGTTGATGCGAGTGATTTTGATGACGAGCGTAATGGCTGG
CCTGTTGAACAAGTCTGGAAAGAAATGCATACGCTTTTGCCATTCTCACCGGATTCAGTCGTCACTCATG
GTGATTTCTCACTTGATAACCTTATTTTTGACGAGGGGAAATTAATAGGTTGTATTGATGTTGGACGAGT
CGGAATCGCAGACCGATACCAGGATCTTGCCATCCTATGGAACTGCCTCGGTGAGTTTTCTCCTTCATTA
CAGAAACGGCTTTTTCAAAAATATGGTATTGATAATCCTGATATGAATAAATTGCAGTTTCATTTGATGC
TCGATGAGTTTTTCTAATCAGAATTGGTTAATTGGTTGTAACACTGGCAGAGCATTACGCTGACTTGACG
GGACGGCGCATGACCAAAATCCCTTAACGTGAGTTTTCGTTCCACTGAGCGTCAGACCCCGTAGAAAAGA
TCAAAGGATCTTCTTGAGATCCTTTTTTTCTGCGCGTAATCTGCTGCTTGCAAACAAAAAAACCACCGCT
ACCAGCGGTGGTTTGTTTGCCGGATCAAGAGCTACCAACTCTTTTTCCGAAGGTAACTGGCTTCAGCAGA
GCGCAGATACCAAATACTGTCCTTCTAGTGTAGCCGTAGTTAGGCCACCACTTCAAGAACTCTGTAGCAC
CGCCTACATACCTCGCTCTGCTAATCCTGTTACCAGTGGCTGCTGCCAGTGGCGATAAGTCGTGTCTTAC
CGGGTTGGACTCAAGACGATAGTTACCGGATAAGGCGCAGCGGTCGGGCTGAACGGGGGGTTCGTGCACA
CAGCCCAGCTTGGAGCGAACGACCTACACCGAACTGAGATACCTACAGCGTGAGCATTGAGAAAGCGCCA
CGCTTCCCGAAGGGAGAAAGGCGGACAGGTATCCGGTAAGCGGCAGGGTCGGAACAGGAGAGCGCACGAG
GGAGCTTCCAGGGGGGAACGCCTGGTATCTTTATAGTCCTGTCGGGTTTCGCCACCTCTGACTTGAGCGT
CGATTTTTGTGATGCTCGTCAGGGGGGCCGAGCCTATGGAAAAACGCCAGCAACGCGGCCTTTTTACGGT
TCCTGGCCTTTTGCTGGCCTTTTGCTCACATGTTCTTTCCTGCGTTATCCCCTGATTCTGTGGATAACCG
TATTACCGCCTTTGAGTGAGCTGATACCGCTCGCCGCAGCCGAACGACCGAGCGCAGCGAGTCAGTGAGC
GAGGAAGCGGAAGAGCGCCCAATACGCAAACCGCCTCTCCCCGCGCGTTGGCCGATTCATTAATGCAGCT
GGCACGACAGGTTTCCCGACTGGAAAGCGGGCAGTGAGCGCAACGCAATTAATGTGAGTTACCTCACTCA
TTAGGCACCCCAGGCTTTACACTTTATGCTTCCGGCTCCTATGTTGTGTGGAATTGTGAGCGGATAACAA
TTTCACACAGGAAACAGCTATGACCATGATTACGCCAAGCTCGGAATTAACCCTCACTAAAGGGAACAAA
AGCTGGTACCGATCCCGAGCTTTGCAAATTAAAGCCTTCGAGCGTCCCAAAACCTTCTCAAGCAAGGTTT
TCAGTATAATGTTACATGCGTACACGCGTCTGTACAGAAAAAAAAGAAAAATTTGAAATATAAATAACGT
TCTTAATACTAACATAACTATAAAAAAATAAATAGGGACCTAGACTTCAGGTTGTCTAACTCCTTCCTTT
TCGGTTAGAGCGGATGTGGGGGGAGGGCGTGAATGTAAGCGTGACATAACTAATTACATGATATCGACAA
AGGAAAAGGGGCCTGTTTACTCACAGGCTTTTTTCAAGTAGGTAATTAAGTCGTTTCTGTCTTTTTCCTT
CTTCAACCCACCAAAGGCCATCTTGGTACTTTTTTTTTTTTTTTTTTTTTTTTTTTTTTTTTTTTTTTTT
TTTTTTTTTTTTTTTTTTTTTTTTTTTTTTTTTTTTTTTTTTTTTTTTTTTTTCATAGAAATAATACAGA
AGTAGATGTTGAATTAGATTAAACTGAAGATATATAATTTATTGGAAAATACATAGAGCTTTTTGTTGAT
GCGCTTAAGCGATCAATTCAACAACACCACCAGCAGCTCTGATTTTTTCTTCAGCCAACTTGGAGACGAA
TCTAGCTTTGACGATAACTGGAACATTTGGAATTCTACCCTTACCCAAGATCTTACCGTAACCGGCTGCC
AAAGTGTCAATAACTGGAGCAGTTTCCTTAGAAGCAGATTTCAAGTATTGGTCTCTCTTGTCTTCTGGGA
TCAATGTCCACAATTTGTCCAAGTTCAAGACTGGCTTCCAGAAATGAGCTTGTTGCTTGTGGAAGTATCT
CATACCAACCTTACCGAAATAACCTGGATGGTATTTATCCATGTTAATTCTGTGGTGATGTTGACCACCG
GCCATACCTCTACCACCGGGGTGCTTTCTGTGCTTACCGATACGACCTTTACCGGCTGAGACGTGACCTC
TGTGCTTTCTAGTCTTAGTGAATCTGGAAGGCATTCTTGATTAGTTGGATGATTGTTCTGGGATTTAATG
CAAAAATCACTTAAGAAGGAAAATCAACGGAGAAAGCAAACGCCATCTTAAATATACGGGATACAGATGA
AAGGGTTTGAACCTATCTGGAAAATAGCATTAAACAAGCGAAAAACTGCGAGGAAAATTGTTTGCGTCTC
TGCGGGCTATTCACGCGCCAGAGGAAAATAGGAAAAATAACAGGGCATTAGAAAAATAATTTTGATTTTG
GTAATGTGTGGGTCCTGGTGTACAGATGTTACATTGGTTACAGTACTCTTGTTTTTGCTGTGTTTTTCGA
TGAATCTCCAAAATGGTTGTTAGCACATGGAAGAGTCACCGATGCTAAGTTATCTCTATGTAAGCTACGT
GGCGTGACTTTTGATGAAGCCGCACAAGAGATACAGGATTGGCAACTGCAAATAGAATCTGGGGATCCCC
CCTCGAGATCCGGGATCGAAGAAATGATGGTAAATGAAATAGGAAATCAAGGAGCATGAAGGCAAAAGAC
AAATATAAGGGTCGAACGAAAAATAAAGTGAAAAGTGTTGATATGATGTATTTGGCTTTGCGGCGCCGAA
AAAACGAGTTTACGCAATTGCACAATCATGCTGACTCTGTGGCGGACCCGCGCTCTTGCCGGCCCGGCGA
TAACGCTGGGCGTGAGGCTGTGCCCGGCGGAGTTTTTTGCGCCTGCATTTTCCAAGGTTTACCCTGCGCT
AAGGGGCGAGATTGGAGAAGCAATAAGAATGCCGGTTGGGGTTGCGATGATGACGACCACGACAACTGGT
GTCATTATTTAAGTTGCCGAAAGAACCTGAGTGCATTTGCAACATGAGTATACTAGAAGAATGAGCCAAG
ACTTGCGAGACGCGAGTTTGCCGGTGGTGCGAACAATAGAGCGACCATGACCTTGAAGGTGAGACGCGCA
TAACCGCTAGAGTACTTTGAAGAGGAAACAGCAATAGGGTTGCTACCAGTATAAATAGACAGGTACATAC
AACACTGGAAATGGTTGTCTGTTTGAGTACGCTTTCAATTCATTTGGGTGTGCACTTTATTATGTTACAA
TATGGAAGGGAACTTTACACTTCTCCTATGCACATATATTAATTAAAGTCCAATGCTAGTAGAGAAGGGG
GGTAACACCCCTCCGCGCTCTTTTCCGATTTTTTTCTAAACCGTGGAATATTTCGGATATCCTTTTGTTG
TTTCCGGGTGTACAATATGGACTTCCTCTTTTCTGGCAACCAAACCCATACATCGGGATTCCTATAATAC
CTTCGTTGGTCTCCCTAACATGTAGGTGGCGGAGGGGAGATATACAATAGAACAGATACCAGACAAGACA
TAATGGGCTAAACAAGACTACACCAATTACACTGCCTCATTGATGGTGGTACATAACGAACTAATACTGT
AGCCCTAGACTTGATAGCCATCATCATATCGAAGTTTCACTACCCTTTTTCCATTTGCCATCTATTGAAG
TAATAATAGGCGCATGCAACTTCTTTTCTTTTTTTTTCTTTTCTCTCTCCCCCGTTGTTGTCTCACCATA
TCCGCAATGACAAAAAAAATGATGGAAGACACTAAAGGAAAAAATTAACGACAAAGACAGCACCAACAGA
TGTCGTTGTTCCAGAGCTGATGAGGGGTATCTTCGAACACACGAAACTTTTTCCTTCCTTCATTCACGCA
CACTACTCTCTAATGAGCAACGGTATACGGCCTTCCTTCCAGTTACTTGAATTTGAAATAAAAAAAGTTT
GCCGCTTTGCTATCAAGTATAAATAGACCTGCAATTATTAATCTTTTGTTTCCTCGTCATTGTTCTCGTT
CCCTTTCTTCCTTGTTTCTTTTTCTGCACAATATTTCAAGCTATACCAAGCATACAATCAACTCCAAGCT
TGAAGCAAGCCTCCTGAAAGATGAAAGCGTTAACGGCCAGGCAACAAGAGGTGTTTGATCTCATCCGTGA
TCACATCAGCCAGACAGGTATGCCGCCGACGCGTGCGGAAATCGCGCAGCGTTTGGGGTTCCGTTCCCCA
AACGCGGCTGAAGAACATCTGAAGGCGCTGGCACGCAAAGGCGTTATTGAAATTGTTTCCGGCGCATCAC
GCGGGATTCGTCTGTTGCAGGAAGAGGAAGAAGGGTTGCCGCTGGTAGGTCGTGTGGCTGCCGGTGAACC
ACTTCTGGCGCAACAGCATATTGAAGGTCATTATCAGGTCGATCCTTCCTTATTCAAGCCGAATGCTGAT
TTCCTGCTGCGCGTCAGCGGGATGTCGATGAAAGATATCGGCATTATGGATGGTGACTTGCTGGCAGTGC
ATAAAACTCAGGATGTACGTAACGGTCAGGTCGTTGTCGCACGTATTGATGACGAAGTTACCGTTAAGCG
CCTGAAAAAACAGGGCAATAAAGTCGAACTGTTGCCAGAAAATAGCGAGTTTAAACCAATTGTCGTAGAT
CTTCGTCAGCAGAGCTTCACCATTGAAGGGCTGGCGGTTGGGGTTATTCGCAACGGCGACTGGCTGGAAT
TCCCGGGGATCCGTCGACCATGGCGGCCGCTCGAGTCGACCTGCAGCCAAGCTAATTCCGGGCGAATTTC
TTATGATTTAGGCGGCAGCATGAAGATGGACAAAAAGACTATAGTTTGGTTTAGAAGAGACCTAAGGATT
GAGGATAATCCTGCATTAGCAGCAGCTGCTCACGAAGGATCTGTTTTTCCTGTCTTCATTTGGTGTCCTG
AAGAAGAAGGACAGTTTTATCCTGGAAGAGCTTCAAGATGGTGGATGAAACAATCACTTGCTCACTTATC
TCAATCCTTGAAGGCTCTTGGATCTGACCTCACTTTAATCAAAACCCACAACACGATTTCAGCGATCTTG
GATTGTATCCGCGTTACCGGTGCTACAAAAGTCGTCTTTAACCACCTCTATGATCCTGTTTCGTTAGTTC
GGGACCATACCGTAAAGGAGAAGCTGGTGGAACGTGGGATCTCTGTGCAAAGCTACAATGGAGATCTATT
GTATGAACCGTGGGAGATATACTGCGAAAAGGGCAAACCTTTTACGAGTTTCAATTCTTACTGGAAGAAA
TGCTTAGATATGTCGATTGAATCCGTTATGCTTCCTCCTCCTTGGCGGTTGATGCCAATAACTGCAGCGG
CTGAAGCGATTTGGGCGTGTTCGATTGAAGAACTAGGGCTGGAGAATGAGGCCGAGAAACCGAGCAATGC
GTTGTTAACTAGAGCTTGGTCTCCAGGATGGAGCAATGCTGATAAGTTACTAAATGAGTTCATCGAGAAG
CAGTTGATAGATTATGCAAAGAACAGCAAGAAAGTTGTTGGGAATTCTACTTCACTACTTTCTCCGTATC
TCCATTTCGGGGAAATAAGCGTCAGACACGTTTTCCAGTGTGCCCGGATGAAACAAATTATATGGGCAAG
AGATAAGAACAGTGAAGGAGAAGAAAGTGCAGATCTTTTTCTTAGGGGAATCGGTTTAAGAGAGTATTCT
CGGTATATATGTTTCAACTTCCCGTTTACTCACGAGCAATCGTTGTTGAGTCATCTTCGGTTTTTCCCTT
GGGATGCTGATGTTGATAAGTTCAAGGCCTGGAGACAAGGCAGGACCGGTTATCCGTTGGTGGATGCCGG
AATGAGAGAGCTTTGGGCTACCGGATGGATGCATAACAGAATAAGAGTGATTGTTTCAAGCTTTGCTGTG
AAGTTTCTTCTCCTTCCATGGAAATGGGGAATGAAGTATTTCTGGGATACACTTTTGGATGCTGATTTGG
AATGTGACATCCTTGGCTGGCAGTATATCTCTGGGAGTATCCCCGATGGCCACGAGCTTGATCGCTTGGA
CAATCCCGCGTTACAAGGCGCCAAATATGACCCAGAAGGTGAGTACATAAGGCAATGGCTTCCCGAGCTT
GCGAGATTGCCAACTGAATGGATCCATCATCCATGGGACGCTCCTTTAACCGTACTCAAAGCTTCTGGTG
TGGAACTCGGAACAAACTATGCGAAACCCATTGTAGACATCGACACAGCTCGTGAGCTACTAGCTAAAGC
TATTTCAAGAACCCGTGAAGCACAGATCATGATCGGAGCAGCAGCCCGGGTCGACCTGCAGCCAAGCTAA
TTCCGGGCGAATTTCTTATGATTTATGATTTTTATTATTAAATAAGTTATAAAAAAAATAAGTGTATACA
AATTTTAAAGTGACTCTTAGGTTTTAAAACGAAAATTCTTGTTCTTGAGTAACTCTTTCCTGTAGGTCAG
GTTGCTTTCTCAGGTATAGCATGAGGTCGCTCTTATTGACCACACCTCTACCGGCATGCCGGCAAGTGCA
CAAACAATACTTAAATAAATACTACTCAGTAATAACCTATTTCTTAGCATTTTTGACGAAATTTGCTATT
TTGTTAGAGTCTTTTACACCATTTGTCTCCACACCTCCGCTTACATCAACACCAATAACGCCATTTAATC
TAAGCGCATCACCAACATTTTCTGGCGTCAGTCCACCAGCTAACATAAAATGTAAGCTTTCGGGGCTCTC
TTGCCTTCCAACCCAGTCAGAAATCGAGTTCCAATCCAAAAGTTCACCTGTCCCACCTGCTTCTGAATCA
AACAAGGGAATAAACGAATGAGGTTTCTGTGAAGCTGCACTGAGTAGTATGTTGCAGTCTTTTGGAAATA
CGAGTCTTTTAATAACTGGCAAACCGAGGAACTCTTGGTATTCTTGCCACGACTCATCTCCATGCAGTTG
GACGATATCAATGCCGTAATCATTGACCAGAGCCAAAACATCCTCCTTAGGTTGATTACGAAACACGCCA
ACCAAGTATTTCGGAGTGCCTGAACTATTTTTATATGCTTTTACAAGACTTGAAATTTTCCTTGCAATAA
CCGGGTCAATTGTTCTCTTTCTATTGGGCACACATATAATACCCAGCAAGTCAGCATCGGAATCTAGAGC
ACATTCTGCGGCCTCTGTGCTCTGCAAGCCGCAAACTTTCACCAATGGACCAGAACTACCTGTGAAATTA
ATAACAGACATACTCCAAGCTGCCTTTGTGTGCTTAATCACGTATACTCACGTGCTCAATAGTCACCAAT
GCCCTCCCTCTTGGCCCTCTCCTTTTCTTTTTTCGACCGAATTAATTCGTAATCATGGTCATAGCTGTTT
CCTGTCGATATGGTGCACTCTCAGTACAATCTGCTCTGATGCCGCATAGTTAAGCCAGCCCCGACACCCG
CCAACACCCGCTGACGCGCCCTGACGGGCTTGTCTGCTCCCGGCATCCGCTTACAGACAAGCTGTGACCG
TCTCCGGGAGCTGCATGTGTCAGAGGTTTTCACCGTCATCACCGAAACGCGCGA
Features (pLannotate 1.2.2; 23 found; start..end, strand, type, name):
     70..573     -  misc_feature   CEN/ARS: S. cerevisiae CEN6 centromere fused to an autonomously replicating sequence
    610..697     +  promoter       AmpR promoter (fragment): bla
    812..1627    +  CDS            KanR: aminoglycoside phosphotransferase; aph(3')-Ia; confers resistance to kanamycin in bacteria or G418 (Geneticin®) in eukaryotes
   1764..2352    +  rep_origin     ori: high-copy-number ColE1/pMB1/pBR322/pUC origin of replication
   2535..2627    +  CDS            lacI (fragment): lac repressor; lacI; The lac repressor binds to the lac operator to inhibit transcription in E. coli. This inhibition can be relieved by adding lactose or isopropyl-β-D-thiogalactopyranoside (IPTG).
   2640..2661    +  protein_bind   CAP binding site: CAP binding activates transcription in the presence of cAMP. E. coli catabolite activator protein
   2676..2706    +  promoter       lac promoter: promoter for the E. coli lac operon
   2714..2730    +  protein_bind   lac operator: The lac repressor binds to the lac operator to inhibit transcription in E. coli. This inhibition can be relieved by adding lactose or isopropyl-β-D-thiogalactopyranoside (IPTG). lac repressor encoded by lacI
   2775..2793    +  promoter       T3 promoter: promoter for bacteriophage T3 RNA polymerase
   2824..3071    -  terminator     CYC1 terminator: S. cerevisiae CYC1; transcription terminator for CYC1
   3100..3177    -  CDS            CYC1 (fragment): CYC1_YEAST - Experimental evidence at protein level: Swiss-Prot protein existence level 1. Electron carrier protein. The oxidized form of the cytochrome c heme group can accept an electron from the heme group of the cytochrome c1 subunit of ubiquinol-cytochrome c oxidoreductase. Cytochrome c then transfers this electron to the dinuclear copper A center (CU(A)) of the COX2 subunit of cytochrome oxidase, the final protein carrier in the mitochondrial electron-transport chain. Isoform 1 (CYC1) is the predominant cytochrome c during aerobic/normoxic growth. From Saccharomyces cerevisiae (strain AT
   3368..3814    -  CDS            RPL28: RL28_YEAST - Also known as CYH2. Experimental evidence at protein level: Swiss-Prot protein existence level 1. Component of the ribosome, a large ribonucleoprotein complex responsible for the synthesis of proteins in the cell. The small ribosomal subunit (SSU) binds messenger RNAs (mRNAs) and translates the encoded message by selecting cognate aminoacyl-transfer RNA (tRNA) molecules. The large subunit (LSU) contains the ribosomal catalytic site termed the peptidyl transferase center (PTC), which catalyzes the formation of peptide bonds, thereby polymerizing the amino acids delivered by tRNAs i
   4069..4350    +  CDS            VPS73 (fragment): VPS73_YEAST - Experimental evidence at protein level: Swiss-Prot protein existence level 1. May be involved in vacuolar protein sorting. From Saccharomyces cerevisiae (strain ATCC 204508 / S288c) (Baker's yeast).
   4326..4664    +  CDS            YO085_YEAST: Protein predicted: Swiss-Prot protein existence level 4. From Saccharomyces cerevisiae (strain ATCC 204508 / S288c) (Baker's yeast).
   5332..5733    +  promoter       ADH1 promoter: S. cerevisiae ADH1; promoter for alcohol dehydrogenase 1
   5761..6366    +  CDS            lexA: LEXA_ECOLI - Also known as exrA, spr, tsl, umuA. Experimental evidence at protein level: Swiss-Prot protein existence level 1. Represses a number of genes involved in the response to DNA damage (SOS response), including recA and lexA. Binds to the 16 bp palindromic sequence 5'-CTGTATATATATACAG-3'. In the presence of single- stranded DNA, RecA interacts with LexA causing an autocatalytic cleavage which disrupts the DNA-binding part of LexA, leading to derepression of the SOS regulon and eventually DNA repair. Implicated in hydroxy radical-mediated cell death induced by hydroxyurea treatment (Pu
   6432..6450    +  terminator     ADH1 terminator (fragment): S. cerevisiae ADH1; transcription terminator for the S. cerevisiae alcohol dehydrogenase 1 (ADH1) gene
   6460..7953    +  CDS            CRY2PHR: N-terminal photolyase homology region of Arabidopsis thaliana cryptochrome 2 binds to CIB1 upon exposure to blue light (Kennedy et al., 2010)
   7987..8174    +  terminator     ADH1 terminator: S. cerevisiae ADH1; transcription terminator for the S. cerevisiae alcohol dehydrogenase 1 (ADH1) gene
   8227..8901    -  CDS            TRP1: phosphoribosylanthranilate isomerase, required for tryptophan biosynthesis; S. cerevisiae TRP1; yeast auxotrophic marker
   8902..9003    -  promoter       TRP1 promoter: S. cerevisiae TRP1
   9038..9088    -  misc_feature   bom (fragment): basis of mobility region from pBR322
   9190..1       -  CDS            rop (fragment) (across the origin): Rop protein, which maintains plasmids at low copy number; rop
