[The description below was written by a language model from this plasmid's Addgene catalogue record and pLannotate feature annotations shown in this document.]
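Description:
pRMH122-LexA-CRY2PHR is a yeast expression shuttle plasmid of about 9.2 kb built on the pDBTrp two-hybrid "bait" backbone. In Saccharomyces cerevisiae it is maintained as a low-copy centromeric plasmid through a CEN6/ARS element and selected by complementation of tryptophan auxotrophy with the TRP1 marker and its native promoter. In E. coli it replicates from a high-copy ColE1/pUC-type origin and is selected with kanamycin through an aph(3')-Ia gene. The backbone also carries a reverse-oriented RPL28 (CYH2) coding sequence followed by CYC1 terminator sequence. In vectors of this family, CYH2 generally serves as a cycloheximide-sensitivity counterselection marker, although the record does not comment on its use here. The remaining annotations are backbone remnants: lac promoter/operator, T3 promoter, and fragments of lacI, rop, bom and flanking yeast genes.

The payload is a fusion of the E. coli LexA DNA-binding protein to CRY2PHR, the N-terminal photolyase homology region of Arabidopsis thaliana cryptochrome 2. It is expressed from the constitutive yeast ADH1 promoter and terminated by the ADH1 terminator. A very short match to the ADH1 terminator annotated between the two coding segments is probably a linker or cloning artefact rather than a functional terminator, since the catalogue describes a single LexA-CRY2PHR insert.

CRY2PHR binds CIB1 on exposure to blue light. When this plasmid is co-expressed with a VP16-CIB activation-domain partner, illumination recruits VP16 to LexA operator sites. This reconstitutes a split transcription factor and gives light-inducible expression of LexA-operator-controlled genes in yeast.
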