Addgene plasmid #40613: pRMH122-LexA-CRY2PHR
Purpose: Expresses LexA-CRY2PHR for light-inducible protein expression when coupled with VP16-CIB
Depositing lab: Chandra Tucker. Depositing organization: University of Colorado, Denver. Publication: Light-mediated control of DNA transcription in yeast. Hughes RM, Bolger S, Tapadia H, Tucker CL. Methods. 2012 Aug 15. 10.1016/j.ymeth.2012.08.004 PubMed 22922268.
Backbone
  Vector backbone: pDBTrp
  Backbone size w/o insert (bp): 7000
  Total vector size (bp): 9224
  Vector type: Yeast Expression
  Selectable markers: TRP1
Growth in bacteria
  Bacterial resistance: Kanamycin, 50 μg/mL
  Growth temperature: 37°C
  Growth strain: DH5alpha
  Copy number: High Copy
Gene/Insert
  Gene/Insert name: LexA-CRY2PHR
  Species: A. thaliana (mustard weed)
  Insert size (bp): 2193
  Promoter: ADH1
  Cloning method: Unknown
  Sequencing primers: 5′ n/a
Terms and licenses: Academic/Nonprofit Terms; Industry Terms: Not Available to Industry
How to cite: pRMH122-LexA-CRY2PHR was a gift from Chandra Tucker (Addgene plasmid # 40613 ; http://n2t.net/addgene:40613 ; RRID:Addgene_40613)
