>Addgene plasmid #40613 | pRMH122-LexA-CRY2PHR | addgene partial sequence | sequence record 55141 | pHybLex_fwd 5'-agggctggcggttggggttattcgc-3'
GGGCGAATTTCTTATGATTTAGGCGGCAGCATGAAGATGGACAAAAAGACTATAGTTTGGTTTAGAAGAG
ACCTAAGGATTGAGGATAATCCTGCATTAGCAGCAGCTGCTCACGAAGGATCTGTTTTTCCTGTCTTCAT
TTGGTGTCCTGAAGAAGAAGGACAGTTTTATCCTGGAAGAGCTTCAAGATGGTGGATGAAACAATCACTT
GCTCACTTATCTCAATCCTTGAAGGCTCTTGGATCTGACCTCACTTTAATCAAAACCCACAACACGATTT
CAGCGATCTTGGATTGTATCCGCGTTACCGGTGCTACAAAAGTCGTCTTTAACCACCTCTATGATCCTGT
TTCGTTAGTTCGGGACCATACCGTAAAGGAGAAGCTGGTGGAACGTGGGATCTCTGTGCAAAGCTACAAT
GGAGATCTATTGTATGAACCGTGGGAGATATACTGCGAAAAGGGCAAACCTTTTACGAGTTTCAATTCTT
ACTGGAAGAAATGCTTAGATATGTCGATTGAATCCGTTATGCTTCCTCCTCCTTGGCGGTTGATGCCAAT
AACTGCAGCGGCTGAAGCGATTTGGGCGTGTTCGATTGAAGAACTAGGGCTGGAGAATGAGGCCGAGAAC
CCGAGCAATGCGTTGTTAACTAGAGCT
